>Addgene plasmid #194329 | pSBbi G418R mbIL21 | addgene full sequence | sequence record 383136 | Addgene NGS Result
CTGAGGCCACCATGTGGCTTCAATCTCTGTTGCTCTTGGGCACGGTTGCGTGCAGTATCAGTCAAGGGCA
AGATAGACACATGATTCGGATGCGGCAGTTGATTGATATTGTGGACCAACTCAAAAACTATGTCAATGAT
CTCGTCCCTGAGTTTCTCCCTGCGCCGGAAGACGTTGAAACTAATTGTGAGTGGAGTGCCTTTTCTTGCT
TTCAAAAGGCTCAGCTTAAGAGTGCCAATACTGGGAACAATGAGCGAATCATCAATGTCAGCATCAAAAA
ACTGAAGCGAAAGCCTCCTTCAACGAATGCCGGTCGAAGGCAAAAGCACCGGTTGACGTGTCCCAGTTGT
GATAGCTACGAAAAGAAGCCCCCTAAAGAATTTCTCGAAAGATTCAAAAGTCTGTTGCAAAAGATGATCC
ACCAGCATCTCAGTTCTCGGACGCATGGCAGTGAAGACTCCGAGTCCAAATATGGGCCTCCGTGTCCACC
ATGTCCCGCTCCAGAATTTTTGGGAGGACCTAGCGTATTTCTGTTTCCTCCGAAACCAAAGGATACGTTG
ATGATTTCTCGGACTCCGGAGGTGACCTGTGTCGTAGTCGATGTATCACAAGAGGACCCCGAGGTGCAGT
TCAATTGGTACGTCGATGGCGTCGAAGTACACAATGCCAAGACCAAGCCTAGAGAGGAACAGTTTAACTC
TACGTACAGGGTAGTATCAGTTTTGACAGTGCTGCATCAGGATTGGCTCAACGGCAAGGAGTACAAATGT
AAAGTTTCCAATAAGGGTCTCCCCTCATCCATTGAGAAGACTATCTCAAAGGCTAAAGGGCAGCCCAGAG
AACCACAGGTATATACACTGCCCCCTAGTCAGGAAGAGATGACGAAAAATCAAGTATCCTTGACGTGCTT
GGTTAAAGGATTCTATCCTAGCGATATTGCTGTAGAATGGGAGTCTAATGGGCAGCCCGAGAATAATTAT
AAGACCACTCCCCCAGTGTTGGATTCAGACGGGTCCTTCTTTCTTTACTCCCGCCTTACCGTTGATAAGA
GTCGGTGGCAGGAAGGGAATGTATTTTCATGTTCCGTGATGCACGAGGCACTTCATAACCATTACACTCA
GAAGTCTTTGAGTTTGAGCTTGGGCAAGATGGCGTTGATCGTACTTGGCGGTGTCGCGGGTCTGTTGCTT
TTCATCGGACTGGGAATATTTTTCTAAGGCCTGTCAGGCCAAGCTTGGGGATCAATTCTCTAGAGCTCGC
TGATCAGCCTCGACTGTGCCTTCTAGTTGCCAGCCATCTGTTGTTTGCCCCTCCCCCGTGCCTTCCTTGA
CCCTGGAAGGTGCCACTCCCACTGTCCTTTCCTAATAAAATGAGGAAATTGCATCGCATTGTCTGAGTAG
GTGTCATTCTATTCTGGGGGGTGGGGTGGGGCAGGACAGCAAGGGGGAGGATTGGGAAGACAATAGCAGG
CATGCTGGGGATGCGGTGGGCTCTATGGCTTCTGAGGCGGAAAGAACCAGCTGGGCCTACTAGATAGCGG
ACCCCTTACCGAAACATCGCCGCATTCTGCAGAGGAGTCGAACTTAGTGTATGTAAACTTCTGACCCACT
GGAATTGTGATACAGTGAATTATAAGTGAAATAATCTGTCTGTAAACAATTGTTGGAAAAATGACTTGTG
TCATGCACAAAGTAGATGTCCTAACTGACTTGCCAAAACTATTGTTTGTTAACAAGAAATTTGTGGAGTA
GTTGAAAAACGAGTTTTAATGACTCCAACTTAAGTGTATGTAAACTTCCGACTTCAACTGTATAGGGATC
CAATTTTAACAAAATATTAACGCTTACAATTTCCTGATGCGGTATTTTCTCCTTACGCATCTGTGCGGTA
TTTCACACCGCATCAGGTGGCACTTTTCGGGGAAATGTGCGCGGAACCCCTATTTGTTTATTTTTCTAAA
TACATTCAAATATGTATCCGCTCATGAGACAATAACCCTGATAAATGCTTCAATAATATTGAAAAAGGAA
GAGTATGAGTATTCAACATTTCCGTGTCGCCCTTATTCCCTTTTTTGCGGCATTTTGCCTTCCTGTTTTT
GCTCACCCAGAAACGCTGGTGAAAGTAAAAGATGCTGAAGATCAGTTGGGTGCACGAGTGGGTTACATCG
AACTGGATCTCAACAGCGGTAAGATCCTTGAGAGTTTTCGCCCCGAAGAACGTTTTCCAATGATGAGCAC
TTTTAAAGTTCTGCTATGTGGCGCGGTATTATCCCGTATTGACGCCGGGCAAGAGCAACTCGGTCGCCGC
ATACACTATTCTCAGAATGACTTGGTTGAGTACTCACCAGTCACAGAAAAGCATCTTACGGATGGCATGA
CAGTAAGAGAATTATGCAGTGCTGCCATAACCATGAGTGATAACACTGCGGCCAACTTACTTCTGACAAC
GATCGGAGGACCGAAGGAGCTAACCGCTTTTTTGCACAACATGGGGGATCATGTAACTCGCCTTGATCGT
TGGGAACCGGAGCTGAATGAAGCCATACCAAACGACGAGCGTGACACCACGATGCCTGTAGCAATGGCAA
CAACGTTGCGCAAACTATTAACTGGCGAACTACTTACTCTAGCTTCCCGGCAACAATTAATAGACTGGAT
GGAGGCGGATAAAGTTGCAGGACCACTTCTGCGCTCGGCCCTTCCGGCTGGCTGGTTTATTGCTGATAAA
TCTGGAGCCGGTGAGCGTGGGTCTCGCGGTATCATTGCAGCACTGGGGCCAGATGGTAAGCCCTCCCGTA
TCGTAGTTATCTACACGACGGGGAGTCAGGCAACTATGGATGAACGAAATAGACAGATCGCTGAGATAGG
TGCCTCACTGATTAAGCATTGGTAACTGTCAGACCAAGTTTACTCATATATACTTTAGATTGATTTAAAA
CTTCATTTTTAATTTAAAAGGATCTAGGTGAAGATCCTTTTTGATAATCTCATGACCAAAATCCCTTAAC
GTGAGTTTTCGTTCCACTGAGCGTCAGACCCCGTAGAAAAGATCAAAGGATCTTCTTGAGATCCTTTTTT
TCTGCGCGTAATCTGCTGCTTGCAAACAAAAAAACCACCGCTACCAGCGGTGGTTTGTTTGCCGGATCAA
GAGCTACCAACTCTTTTTCCGAAGGTAACTGGCTTCAGCAGAGCGCAGATACCAAATACTGTTCTTCTAG
TGTAGCCGTAGTTAGGCCACCACTTCAAGAACTCTGTAGCACCGCCTACATACCTCGCTCTGCTAATCCT
GTTACCAGTGGCTGCTGCCAGTGGCGATAAGTCGTGTCTTACCGGGTTGGACTCAAGACGATAGTTACCG
GATAAGGCGCAGCGGTCGGGCTGAACGGGGGGTTCGTGCACACAGCCCAGCTTGGAGCGAACGACCTACA
CCGAACTGAGATACCTACAGCGTGAGCTATGAGAAAGCGCCACGCTTCCCGAAGGGAGAAAGGCGGACAG
GTATCCGGTAAGCGGCAGGGTCGGAACAGGAGAGCGCACGAGGGAGCTTCCAGGGGGAAACGCCTGGTAT
CTTTATAGTCCTGTCGGGTTTCGCCACCTCTGACTTGAGCGTCGATTTTTGTGATGCTCGTCAGGGGGGC
GGAGCCTATGGAAAAACGCCAGCAACGCGGCCTTTTTACGGTTCCTGGCCTTTTGCTGGCCTTTTGCTCA
CATGTTCTTTCCTGCGTTATCCCCTGATTCTGTGGATAACCGTATTACCGCCTTTGAGTGAGCTGATACC
GCTCGCCGCAGCCGAACGACCGAGCGCAGCGAGTCAGTGAGCGAGGAAGCGGATCCCTATACAGTTGAAG
TCGGAAGTTTACATACACCTTAGCCAAATACATTTAAACTCACTTTTTCACAATTCCTGACATTTAATCC
TAGTAAAAATTCCCTGTCTTAGGTCAGTTAGGATCACCACTTTATTTTAAGAATGTGAAATATCAGAATA
ATAGTAGAGAGAATGATTCATTTCAGCTTTTATTTCTTTCATCACATTCCCAGTGGGTCAGAAGTTTACA
TACACTCGACTCCTCTGCAGAATGCGGCGATGTTTCGGTAAGGGGTCCCGAGTAGCTAGTTCATGGCAGC
CAGCATATGGCATATGTTGCCAAACTCTAAACCAAATACTCATTCTGATGTTTTAAATGATTTGCCCTCC
CATATGTCCTTCCGAGTGAGAGACACAAAAAATTCCAACACACTATTGCAATGAAAATAAATTTCCTTTA
TTAGCCAGAAGTCAGATGCTCAAGGGGCTTCATGATGTCCCCATAATTTTTGGCAGAGGGAAAAAGATCT
CAGTGGTATTTGTGAGCCAGGGCATTGGCCACACCAGCCACCACCTTCTGATAGGCAGCCTGCACCTGAG
GTCAGAAGAACTCGTCAAGAAGGCGATAGAAGGCGATGCGCTGCGAATCGGGAGCGGCGATACCGTAAAG
CACGAGGAAGCGGTCAGCCCATTCGCCGCCAAGCTCTTCAGCAATATCACGGGTAGCCAACGCTATGTCC
TGATAGCGGTCCGCCACACCCAGCCGGCCACAGTCGATGAATCCAGAAAAGCGGCCATTTTCCACCATGA
TATTCGGCAAGCAGGCATCGCCATGGGTCACGACGAGATCCTCGCCGTCGGGCATGCGCGCCTTGAGCCT
GGCGAACAGTTCGGCTGGCGCGAGCCCCTGATGCTCTTCGTCCAGATCATCCTGATCGACAAGACCGGCT
TCCATCCGAGTACGTGCTCGCTCGATGCGATGTTTCGCTTGGTGGTCGAATGGGCAGGTAGCCGGATCAA
GCGTATGCAGCCGCCGCATTGCATCAGCCATGATGGATACTTTCTCGGCAGGAGCAAGGTGAGATGACAG
GAGATCCTGCCCCGGCACTTCGCCCAATAGCAGCCAGTCCCTTCCCGCTTCAGTGACAACGTCGAGCACA
GCTGCGCAAGGAACGCCCGTCGTGGCCAGCCACGATAGCCGCGCTGCCTCGTCCTGCAGTTCATTCAGGG
CACCGGACAGGTCGGTCTTGACAAAAAGAACCGGGCGCCCCTGCGCTGACAGCCGGAACACGGCGGCATC
AGAGCAGCCGATTGTCTGTTGTGCCCAGTCATAGCCGAATAGCCTCTCCACCCAAGCGGCCGGAGAACCT
GCGTGCAATCCATCTTGTTCAATCATGGTGGCCTCAGGTGCAGAGGTTTCTACAGGGAAAGAGAGAAAGG
CTACAGTTAGTTTGCTGTGATGATGCTAAGTGCCGAGGTCAGATGTCTATGGATTGTACACGGAATCCCA
ACGCAGGAACCAAAAAACACTCACCCAAAAAAATGGCGCTAAGGCCGAGAGAAAGGCGAAGTTCCGTCTA
CGGCTATATACCTTGAAACAGGGGCGGCAGAAGTGACGCAACGCGGTTGCGCGGACGGCTTCCTGTGTTT
TCATTGGTCGAAGCGTTCTGCGCGTGCGCAGAGATTCCCCAGGGAAGGCGGGCCCTCTTCCGAATGTCCA
ATCCGGACATTCTTCCGGTTGGACCTCCGCGGTCAGCGCTGTGCCCGGCGAGAGATCACGTGGGGCGCGG
AGGCGGTGCTGCTGGGGCACGGCCGTCCAGCCTCGGCGGCCATATTTTTGAGGGGCTGTTCATCTCGTTC
ACACGCTCTGTCCGCCATGTTTGTGAGTGGAAGCGCCATTACCCCTTCAAGCGACTGAAGGCTGCAGGGC
CTCTGGTGGCCCGCATGGGGAGACCAGACCCGCCAGGCCCGCCTTTCCGCACTCAGTCCGGGCTTACTTT
ATTTTGTGAGACAGGGTCTCGCCTAGAGGCTCCGGTGCCCGTCAGTGGGCAGAGCGCACATCGCCCACAG
TCCCCGAGAAGTTGGGGGGAGGGGTCGGCAATTGAACCGGTGCCTAGAGAAGGTGGCGCGGGGTAAACTG
GGAAAGTGATGTCGTGTACTGGCTCCGCCTTTTTCCCGAGGGTGGGGGAGAACCGTATATAAGTGCAGTA
GTCGCCGTGAACGTTCTTTTTCGCAACGGGTTTGCCGCCAGAACACAGGTAAGTGCCGTGTGTGGTTCCC
GCGGGCCTGGCCTCTTTACGGGTTATGGCCCTTGCGTGCCTTGAATTACTTCCACGCCCCTGGCTGCAGT
ACGTGATTCTTGATCCCGAGCTTCGGGTTGGAAGTGGGTGGGAGAGTTCGAGGCCTTGCGCTTAAGGAGC
CCCTTCGCCTCGTGCTTGAGTTGAGGCCTGGCTTGGGCGCTGGGGCCGCCGCGTGCGAATCTGGTGGCAC
CTTCGCGCCTGTCTCGCTGCTTTCGATAAGTCTCTAGCCATTTAAAATTTTTGATGACCTGCTGCGACGC
TTTTTTTCTGGCAAGATAGTCTTGTAAATGCGGGCCAAGATCTGCACACTGGTATTTCGGTTTTTGGGGC
CGCGGGCGGCGACGGGGCCCGTGCGTCCCAGCGCACATGTTCGGCGAGGCGGGGCCTGCGAGCGCGGCCA
CCGAGAATCGGACGGGGGTAGTCTCAAGCTGGCCGGCCTGCTCTGGTGCCTGGCCTCGCGCCGCCGTGTA
TCGCCCCGCCCTGGGCGGCAAGGCTGGCCCGGTCGGCACCAGTTGCGTGAGCGGAAAGATGGCCGCTTCC
CGGCCCTGCTGCAGGGAGCTCAAAATGGAGGACGCGGCGCTCGGGAGAGCGGGCGGGTGAGTCACCCACA
CAAAGGAAAAGGGCCTTTCCGTCCTCAGCCGTCGCTTCATGTGACTCCACGGAGTACCGGGCGCCGTCCA
GGCACCTCGATTAGTTCTCGAGCTTTTGGAGTACGTCGTCTTTAGGTTGGGGGGAGGGGTTTTATGCGAT
GGAGTTTCCCCATACTGAGTGGGTGGAGACTGAAGTTAGGCCAGCTTGGCACTTGATGTAATTCTCCTTG
GAATTTGCCCTTTTTGAGTTTGGATCTTGGTTCATTCTCAAGCCTCAGACAGTGGTTCAAAGTTTTTTTC
TTCCATTTAAGGTGTCGTGAAAACTACCCCAAGCTGGCCT
Features (pLannotate 1.2.2; 14 found; start..end, strand, type, name):
     30..461     +  CDS            IL21 (fragment): IL21_HUMAN - Experimental evidence at protein level: Swiss-Prot protein existence level 1. Cytokine with immunoregulatory activity. May promote the transition between innate and adaptive immunity. Induces the production of IgG(1) and IgG(3) in B-cells (By similarity). Implicated in the generation and maintenance of T follicular helper (Tfh) cells and the formation of germinal-centers. Together with IL6, control the early generation of Tfh cells and are critical for an effective antibody response to acute viral infection (By similarity). May play a role in proliferation and maturation of natura
    426..1148    +  CDS            IGHG4 (fragment): IGHG4_HUMAN - Experimental evidence at protein level: Swiss-Prot protein existence level 1. Constant region of immunoglobulin heavy chains. Immunoglobulins, also known as antibodies, are membrane-bound or secreted glycoproteins produced by B lymphocytes. In the recognition phase of humoral immunity, the membrane-bound immunoglobulins serve as receptors which, upon binding of a specific antigen, trigger the clonal expansion and differentiation of B lymphocytes into immunoglobulins- secreting plasma cells. Secreted immunoglobulins mediate the effector phase of humoral immunity, which results in
   1149..1214    +  CDS            CD4 (fragment): CD4_HUMAN - Experimental evidence at protein level: Swiss-Prot protein existence level 1. (Microbial infection) Primary receptor for human immunodeficiency virus-1 (HIV-1) (PubMed:2214026, PubMed:16331979, PubMed:9641677, PubMed:12089508). Down-regulated by HIV-1 Vpu (PubMed:17346169). Acts as a receptor for Human Herpes virus 7/HHV-7 (PubMed:7909607). From Homo sapiens (Human).
   1274..1498    +  polyA_signal   bGH poly(A) signal: bovine growth hormone polyadenylation signal
   1502..1523    +  promoter       SV40 promoter (fragment): SV40 enhancer and early promoter
   1822..1852    +  rep_origin     M13 ori (fragment): M13 bacteriophage origin of replication; arrow indicates direction of (+) strand synthesis
   1853..1903    -  misc_feature   bom (fragment): basis of mobility region from pBR322
   1930..2034    +  promoter       AmpR promoter: bla
   2035..2895    +  CDS            AmpR: β-lactamase; bla; confers resistance to ampicillin, carbenicillin, and related antibiotics
   3066..3654    +  rep_origin     ori: high-copy-number ColE1/pMB1/pBR322/pUC origin of replication
   4217..4272    -  polyA_signal   β-globin poly(A) signal: rabbit β-globin polyadenylation signal (Gil and Proudfoot, 1987)
   4343..4417    -  CDS            HBB (fragment): HBB_PONPY - Experimental evidence at transcript level: Swiss-Prot protein existence level 2. Involved in oxygen transport from the lung to the various peripheral tissues. From Pongo pygmaeus (Bornean orangutan).
   4415..5206    -  CDS            neo: KKA2_KLEPN - Also known as kan, nptII. Experimental evidence at protein level: Swiss-Prot protein existence level 1. Resistance to kanamycin, neomycin, paromomycin, ribostamycin, butirosin and gentamicin B. From Klebsiella pneumoniae.
   5839..7020    +  promoter       EF-1α promoter: strong constitutive promoter for human elongation factor EF-1α
