[The description below was written by a language model from this plasmid's Addgene catalogue record and pLannotate feature annotations shown in this document.]
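Description:
pSBbi G418R mbIL21 is a mammalian expression plasmid built on the pSBbi backbone and designed for constitutive expression of a membrane-bound form of human interleukin-21. The sequenced record is about 7.0 kb. In bacteria it is maintained at high copy through a ColE1/pUC-type origin and selected with ampicillin via the β-lactamase gene and its native promoter.

The payload is driven by the strong constitutive human EF-1α promoter, which reads across the circular junction of the sequence record into a chimeric open reading frame terminated by the bovine growth hormone polyadenylation signal. The annotation shows how the cytokine is tethered. An IL21 coding segment is followed by a portion of the human IgG4 heavy-chain constant region, which presumably acts as an extracellular spacer, and then by a short CD4 segment whose position is consistent with a transmembrane anchor holding IL-21 at the cell surface. On the opposite strand, a neomycin phosphotransferase gene ending in a rabbit β-globin polyadenylation region allows G418 selection of mammalian cells. The promoter driving this marker was not annotated, although the bidirectional layout matches the "bi" in the backbone name.

The associated publication describes Sleeping Beauty kit sets, which implies that the cassette is meant to be integrated into the genome by transposition. However, the transposon inverted repeats do not appear in the feature table, and the record lists no transposase. The stated application is the generation of artificial antigen-presenting cells that display IL-21 to support the expansion of natural killer cells. G418 selection is used to enrich stably expressing cells.
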