Addgene plasmid #194329: pSBbi G418R mbIL21
Purpose: Consitiutive mammalian expression of membrane bound human IL-21
Depositing lab: Alexander McLellan. Publication: Sleeping Beauty kit sets provide rapid and accessible generation of artificial antigen-presenting cells for natural killer cell expansion. Dobson LJ, Saunderson SC, Smith-Bell SW, McLellan AD. Immunol Cell Biol. 2023 Aug 16. doi: 10.1111/imcb.12679. PubMed 37585342.
Backbone
  Vector backbone: pSBbi
  Backbone size w/o insert (bp): 5835
  Vector type: Mammalian Expression
  Selectable markers: Neomycin (select with G418)
Growth in bacteria
  Bacterial resistance: Ampicillin, 100 μg/mL
  Growth temperature: 37°C
  Growth strain: DH5alpha
  Copy number: High Copy
Gene/Insert
  Gene/Insert name: mbIL-21 (alt name: Membrane bound Interleukin-21)
  Species: H. sapiens (human)
  Insert size (bp): 1206
  Entrez Gene: IL21 (a.k.a. CVID11, IL-21, Za11)
  Promoter: EF1-a
  Cloning method: Restriction Enzyme; 5′ cloning site unknown (unknown if destroyed); 3′ cloning site unknown (unknown if destroyed)
  Sequencing primers: 5′ TCAAGCCTCAGACAGTGGTTC; 3′ TAGAAGGCACAGTCGAGG
Terms and licenses: Academic/Nonprofit Terms; Industry Terms: Not Available to Industry
How to cite: pSBbi G418R mbIL21 was a gift from Alexander McLellan (Addgene plasmid # 194329 ; http://n2t.net/addgene:194329 ; RRID:Addgene_194329)
